>Addgene plasmid #127241 | pAAV-CaMKIIa-ChRger3-TS-EYFP | addgene full sequence | sequence record 247096 | Addgene NGS Result
CCTGCAGGCAGCTGCGCGCTCGCTCGCTCACTGAGGCCGCCCGGGCGTCGGGCGACCTTTGGTCGCCCGG
CCTCAGTGAGCGAGCGAGCGCGCAGAGAGGGAGTGGCCAACTCCATCACTAGGGGTTCCTGCGGCCGCAC
GCGTTTAATTAACATTATGGCCTTAGGTCACTTCATCTCCATGGGGTTCTTCTTCTGATTTTCTAGAAAA
TGAGATGGGGGTGCAGAGAGCTTCCTCAGTGACCTGCCCAGGGTCACATCAGAAATGTCAGAGCTAGAAC
TTGAACTCAGATTACTAATCTTAAATTCCATGCCTTGGGGGCATGCAAGTACGATATACAGAAGGAGTGA
ACTCATTAGGGCAGATGACCAATGAGTTTAGGAAAGAAGAGTCCAGGGCAGGGTACATCTACACCACCCG
CCCAGCCCTGGGTGAGTCCAGCCACGTTCACCTCATTATAGTTGCCTCTCTCCAGTCCTACCTTGACGGG
AAGCACAAGCAGAAACTGGGACAGGAGCCCCAGGAGACCAAATCTTCATGGTCCCTCTGGGAGGATGGGT
GGGGAGAGCTGTGGCAGAGGCCTCAGGAGGGGCCCTGCTGCTCAGTGGTGACAGATAGGGGTGAGAAAGC
AGACAGAGTCATTCCGTCAGCATTCTGGGTCTGTTTGGTACTTCTTCTCACGCTAAGGTGGCGGTGTGAT
ATGCACAATGGCTAAAAAGCAGGGAGAGCTGGAAAGAAACAAGGACAGAGACAGAGGCCAAGTCAACCAG
ACCAATTCCCAGAGGAAGCAAAGAAACCATTACAGAGACTACAAGGGGGAAGGGAAGGAGAGATGAATTA
GCTTCCCCTGTAAACCTTAGAACCCAGCTGTTGCCAGGGCAACGGGGCAATACCTGTCTCTTCAGAGGAG
ATGAAGTTGCCAGGGTAACTACATCCTGTCTTTCTCAAGGACCATCCCAGAATGTGGCACCCACTAGCCG
TTACCATAGCAACTGCCTCTTTGCCCCACTTAATCCCATCCCGTCTGTTAAAAGGGCCCTATAGTTGGAG
GTGGGGGAGGTAGGAAGAGCGATGATCACTTGTGGACTAAGTTTGTTCGCATCCCCTTCTCCAACCCCCT
CAGTACATCACCCTGGGGGAACAGGGTCCACTTGCTCCTGGGCCCACACAGTCCTGCAGTATTGTGTATA
TAAGGCCAGGGCAAAGAGGAGCAGGTTTTAAAGTGAAAGGCAGGCAGGTGTTGGGGAGGCAGTTACCGGG
GCAACGGGAACAGGGCGTTTCGGAGGTGGTTGCCATGGGGACCTGGATGCTGACGAAGGCTCGCGAGGCT
GTGAGCAGCCACAGTGCCCTGCTCAGAAGCCCCAAGCTCGTCAGTCAAGCCGGTTCTCCGTTTGCACTCA
GGAGCACGGGCAGGCGAGTGGCCCCTAGTTCTGGGGGCAGCGGGGGATCCGCCACCATGTCGCGGAGGCC
ATGGCTTCTTGCCCTAGCGCTGGCAGTGGCGCTGGCGGCCGGCAGCGCAGGAGCCGCCCACATCGTGATG
GTGGACGCCTACAAGCCCACCAAGTCGACTGGCAGTGACGCGACGGTGCCGGTCGCGACTCAGGATGGCC
CCGACTACGTTTTCCACCGTGCCCACGAGCGCATGCTCTTCCAAACCTCATACACTCTTGAGAACAATGG
TTCTGTTATTTGCATCCCGAACAACGGCCAGTGCTTCTGCTTGGCTTGGCTTAAATCCAACGGAACAAAT
GCCGAGAAGTTGGCTGCCAACATTCTGCAGTGGATTACTTTTGCGCTTTCAGCGCTCTGCCTGATGTTCT
ACGGCTACCAGACCTGGAAGTCTACTTGCGGCTGGGAGGAGATTTACGTGGCCACGATCGAGATGATCAA
GTTCATCATCGAGTATTTCCATGAGTTTGACAGTCCTGCGATGCTGTTCCTGTACGGAGGCAACATTACC
CCATGGCTTCGTTACGCCGAGTGGCTGCTGACATGCCCTGTCATTCTTATCCATCTGAGCAACATCACCG
GTCTGAGTGAGGCATATAATAAGCGTACCATGGCTCTGCTGGTGTCAGACCTGGGCACTATCTGCATGGG
CGTGACAGCCGCTCTGGCCACTGGGTGGGTGAAGTGGCTGTTTTACTGTATCGGCCTGGTGTACGGCACC
CAGACATTCTACAACGCAGGAATCATCTACGTGGAGGCGTACCACACCGTGCCGAAGGGCCGGTGTCGCC
AGGTGGTGACTGGCATGGCTTGGCTCTTCTTCGTATCATGGGGTATGTTCCCCATCCTGTTCATCCTCGG
CCCCGAGGGCTTCGGCGTCCTGAGCGTGGCTGGGTCCACTATTGGCCACACCATCGCCGACCTGCTGTCC
AAGAATATTTGGGGACTGCTCGGGCACTTCCTGCGCATCAAAATCCACGAGCATATCCTCATCCACGGCG
ACATTCGCAAGACCACCAAATTGAACATTGGTGGCACTGAGATTGAGGTCGAGACGCTGGTGGAGGACGA
GGCCGAGGCTGGCGCGGTCGCGGCCGCCAAGAGCAGGATCACCAGCGAGGGCGAGTACATCCCCCTGGAC
CAGATCGACATCAACGTGGTGAGCAAGGGCGAGGAGCTGTTCACCGGGGTGGTGCCCATCCTGGTCGAGC
TGGACGGCGACGTAAACGGCCACAAGTTCAGCGTGTCCGGCGAGGGCGAGGGCGATGCCACCTACGGCAA
GCTGACCCTGAAGTTCATCTGCACCACCGGCAAGCTGCCCGTGCCCTGGCCCACCCTCGTGACCACCTTC
GGCTACGGCCTGCAGTGCTTCGCCCGCTACCCCGACCACATGAAGCAGCACGACTTCTTCAAGTCCGCCA
TGCCCGAAGGCTACGTCCAGGAGCGCACCATCTTCTTCAAGGACGACGGCAACTACAAGACCCGCGCCGA
GGTGAAGTTCGAGGGCGACACCCTGGTGAACCGCATCGAGCTGAAGGGCATCGACTTCAAGGAGGACGGC
AACATCCTGGGGCACAAGCTGGAGTACAACTACAACAGCCACAACGTCTATATCATGGCCGACAAGCAGA
AGAACGGCATCAAGGTGAACTTCAAGATCCGCCACAACATCGAGGACGGCAGCGTGCAGCTCGCCGACCA
CTACCAGCAGAACACCCCCATCGGCGACGGCCCCGTGCTGCTGCCCGACAACCACTACCTGAGCTACCAG
TCCGCCCTGAGCAAAGACCCCAACGAGAAGCGCGATCACATGGTCCTGCTGGAGTTCGTGACCGCCGCCG
GGATCACTCTCGGCATGGACGAGCTGTACAAGTAATAAGAATTCGATATCAAGCTTATCGATAATCAACC
TCTGGATTACAAAATTTGTGAAAGATTGACTGGTATTCTTAACTATGTTGCTCCTTTTACGCTATGTGGA
TACGCTGCTTTAATGCCTTTGTATCATGCTATTGCTTCCCGTATGGCTTTCATTTTCTCCTCCTTGTATA
AATCCTGGTTGCTGTCTCTTTATGAGGAGTTGTGGCCCGTTGTCAGGCAACGTGGCGTGGTGTGCACTGT
GTTTGCTGACGCAACCCCCACTGGTTGGGGCATTGCCACCACCTGTCAGCTCCTTTCCGGGACTTTCGCT
TTCCCCCTCCCTATTGCCACGGCGGAACTCATCGCCGCCTGCCTTGCCCGCTGCTGGACAGGGGCTCGGC
TGTTGGGCACTGACAATTCCGTGGTGTTGTCGGGGAAATCATCGTCCTTTCCTTGGCTGCTCGCCTATGT
TGCCACCTGGATTCTGCGCGGGACGTCCTTCTGCTACGTCCCTTCGGCCCTCAATCCAGCGGACCTTCCT
TCCCGCGGCCTGCTGCCGGCTCTGCGGCCTCTTCCGCGTCTTCGCCTTCGCCCTCAGACGAGTCGGATCT
CCCTTTGGGCCGCCTCCCCGCATCGATACCGAGCGCTGCTCGAGAGATCTTCGACTGTGCCTTCTAGTTG
CCAGCCATCTGTTGTTTGCCCCTCCCCCGTGCCTTCCTTGACCCTGGAAGGTGCCACTCCCACTGTCCTT
TCCTAATAAAATGAGGAAATTGCATCGCATTGTCTGAGTAGGTGTCATTCTATTCTGGGGGGTGGGGTGG
GGCAGGACAGCAAGGGGGAGGATTGGGAAGACAATAGCAGGCATGAGATCTCACGTGCGGACCGAGCGGC
CGCAGGAACCCCTAGTGATGGAGTTGGCCACTCCCTCTCTGCGCGCTCGCTCGCTCACTGAGGCCGGGCG
ACCAAAGGTCGCCCGACGCCCGGGCTTTGCCCGGGCGGCCTCAGTGAGCGAGCGAGCGCGCAGCTGCCTG
CAGGGGCGCCTGATGCGGTATTTTCTCCTTACGCATCTGTGCGGTATTTCACACCGCATA
[95 nt withheld, positions 4401-4495]
T
[46 nt withheld, positions 4497-4542]
C
[141 nt withheld, positions 4544-4684]
CCTTTGACGTTGGAGTCCACGTTCTTT
[37 nt withheld, positions 4712-4748]
ACTCTATCTCGGGCTATTCTTTTGATTTATAAGGGATTTTGCCGATTTCGGTCTATTGGTTAAAAAATGA
GCTGATTTAACAAAAATTTAACGCGAATTTTAACAAAATATTAACGTTTACAATTTTATGGTGCACTCTC
AGTACAATCTGCTCTGATGCCGCATAGTTAAGCCAGCCCCGACACCCGCCAACACCCGCTGACGCGCCCT
GACGGGCTTGTCTGCTCCCGGCATCCGCTTACAGACAAGCTGTGACCGTCTCCGGGAGCTGCATGTGTCA
GAGGTTTTCACCGTCATCACCGAAACGCGCGAGACGAAAGGGCCTCGTGATACGCCTATTTTTATAGGTT
AATGTCATGATAATAATGGTTTCTTAGACGTCAGGTGGCACTTTTCGGGGAAATGTGCGCGGAACCCCTA
TTTGTTTATTTTTCTAAATACATTCAAATATGTATCCGCTCATGAGACAATAACCCTGATAAATGCTTCA
ATAATATTGAAAAAGGAAGAGTATGAGTATTCAACATTTCCGTGTCGCCCTTATTCCCTTTTTTGCGGCA
TTTTGCCTTCCTGTTTTTGCTCACCCAGAAACGCTGGTGAAAGTAAAAGATGCTGAAGATCAGTTGGGTG
CACGAGTGGGTTACATCGAACTGGATCTCAACAGCGGTAAGATCCTTGAGAGTTTTCGCCCCGAAGAACG
TTTTCCAATGATGAGCACTTTTAAAGTTCTGCTATGTGGCGCGGTATTATCCCGTATTGACGCCGGGCAA
GAGCAACTCGGTCGCCGCATACACTATTCTCAGAATGACTTGGTTGAGTACTCACCAGTCACAGAAAAGC
ATCTTACGGATGGCATGACAGTAAGAGAATTATGCAGTGCTGCCATAACCATGAGTGATAACACTGCGGC
CAACTTACTTCTGACAACGATCGGAGGACCGAAGGAGCTAACCGCTTTTTTGCACAACATGGGGGATCAT
GTAACTCGCCTTGATCGTTGGGAACCGGAGCTGAATGAAGCCATACCAAACGACGAGCGTGACACCACGA
TGCCTGTAGCAATGGCAACAACGTTGCGCAAACTATTAACTGGCGAACTACTTACTCTAGCTTCCCGGCA
ACAATTAATAGACTGGATGGAGGCGGATAAAGTTGCAGGACCACTTCTGCGCTCGGCCCTTCCGGCTGGC
TGGTTTATTGCTGATAAATCTGGAGCCGGTGAGCGTGGGTCTCGCGGTATCATTGCAGCACTGGGGCCAG
ATGGTAAGCCCTCCCGTATCGTAGTTATCTACACGACGGGGAGTCAGGCAACTATGGATGAACGAAATAG
ACAGATCGCTGAGATAGGTGCCTCACTGATTAAGCATTGGTAACTGTCAGACCAAGTTTACTCATATATA
CTTTAGATTGATTTAAAACTTCATTTTTAATTTAAAAGGATCTAGGTGAAGATCCTTTTTGATAATCTCA
TGACCAAAATCCCTTAACGTGAGTTTTCGTTCCACTGAGCGTCAGACCCCGTAGAAAAGATCAAAGGATC
TTCTTGAGATCCTTTTTTTCTGCGCGTAATCTGCTGCTTGCAAACAAAAAAACCACCGCTACCAGCGGTG
GTTTGTTTGCCGGATCAAGAGCTACCAACTCTTTTTCCGAAGGTAACTGGCTTCAGCAGAGCGCAGATAC
CAAATACTGTTCTTCTAGTGTAGCCGTAGTTAGGCCACCACTTCAAGAACTCTGTAGCACCGCCTACATA
CCTCGCTCTGCTAATCCTGTTACCAGTGGCTGCTGCCAGTGGCGATAAGTCGTGTCTTACCGGGTTGGAC
TCAAGACGATAGTTACCGGATAAGGCGCAGCGGTCGGGCTGAACGGGGGGTTCGTGCACACAGCCCAGCT
TGGAGCGAACGACCTACACCGAACTGAGATACCTACAGCGTGAGCTATGAGAAAGCGCCACGCTTCCCGA
AGGGAGAAAGGCGGACAGGTATCCGGTAAGCGGCAGGGTCGGAACAGGAGAGCGCACGAGGGAGCTTCCA
GGGGGAAACGCCTGGTATCTTTATAGTCCTGTCGGGTTTCGCCACCTCTGACTTGAGCGTCGATTTTTGT
GATGCTCGTCAGGGGGGCGGAGCCTATGGAAAAACGCCAGCAACGCGGCCTTTTTACGGTTCCTGGCCTT
TTGCTGGCCTTTTGCTCACATGT
Features (pLannotate 1.2.2; 17 found; start..end, strand, type, name):
     12..39      +  repeat_region  AAV2 ITR (fragment): inverted terminal repeat of adeno-associated virus serotype 2 inverted
     68..95      +  repeat_region  AAV2 ITR (fragment): inverted terminal repeat of adeno-associated virus serotype 2 inverted
    153..1441    +  promoter       CaMKII promoter: promoter for the mouse calcium/calmodulin-dependent kinase II α subunit
   2329..2437    +  CDS            CheRiff (fragment): blue light-activated optogenetic actuator derived from Scherffelia dubia channelrhodopsin (Hochbaum et al., 2014)
   2549..2608    +  CDS            KCNJ2 (fragment): KCNJ2_HUMAN - Also known as IRK1. Experimental evidence at protein level: Swiss-Prot protein existence level 1. Probably participates in establishing action potential waveform and excitability of neuronal and muscle tissues. Inward rectifier potassium channels are characterized by a greater tendency to allow potassium to flow into the cell rather than out of it. Their voltage dependence is regulated by the concentration of extracellular potassium; as external potassium is raised, the voltage range of the channel opening shifts to more positive voltages. The inward rectification is mainly due t
   2607..3325    +  CDS            EYFP (fragment): enhanced YFP mammalian codon-optimized
   3329..3353    +  misc_feature   MCS (fragment): pBluescript multiple cloning site
   3353..3941    +  misc_feature   WPRE: woodchuck hepatitis virus posttranscriptional regulatory element
   3975..4086    +  polyA_signal   bGH poly(A) signal: bovine growth hormone polyadenylation signal
   4204..4344    +  repeat_region  AAV2 ITR: inverted terminal repeat of adeno-associated virus serotype 2 inverted
   4349..4400    -  misc_feature   bom (fragment): basis of mobility region from pBR322
   4419..4874    +  rep_origin     f1 ori (sequence partly withheld): f1 bacteriophage origin of replication; arrow indicates direction of (+) strand synthesis
   4875..4924    -  misc_feature   bom (fragment): basis of mobility region from pBR322
   5026..5061    -  CDS            rop (fragment): Rop protein, which maintains plasmids at low copy number; rop
   5156..5260    +  promoter       AmpR promoter: bla
   5261..6121    +  CDS            AmpR: β-lactamase; bla; confers resistance to ampicillin, carbenicillin, and related antibiotics
   6292..6880    +  rep_origin     ori: high-copy-number ColE1/pMB1/pBR322/pUC origin of replication
