[The description below was written by a language model from this plasmid's Addgene catalogue record and pLannotate feature annotations shown in this document.]
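Description:
pAAV-CaMKIIa-ChRger3-TS-EYFP is an adeno-associated virus transfer plasmid of roughly 6.9 kb for mammalian expression, built on a pAAV backbone. It carries an optogenetic actuator cassette between AAV2 inverted terminal repeats, which allow the cassette to be packaged into recombinant AAV particles. The annotation finds a complete ITR downstream of the cassette but only short ITR fragments upstream. This may reflect the difficulty of sequencing these repeats rather than a real truncation. The plasmid is propagated in bacteria through a high-copy ColE1/pUC-type origin with ampicillin resistance (β-lactamase), and an f1 phage origin is also present. The record calls for a recombination-deficient host, consistent with the instability of ITR sequences.

Expression is driven by the mouse CaMKIIα promoter, commonly used to favour expression in excitatory neurons. The 1.9 kb insert, cloned between BamHI and EcoRI sites, encodes ChRger3, described as an engineered channelrhodopsin with high photocurrent and sensitivity to low light. The annotation tool does not recognise ChRger3 itself and reports only a short match to the channelrhodopsin CheRiff within that region. The opsin has an N-terminal SpyTag according to the catalogue entry. At its C-terminus it is joined to EYFP, which allows expressing cells to be visualised. The "TS" element between them corresponds to the short KCNJ2 (Kir2.1) fragment in the annotation, a trafficking signal that improves delivery of the opsin to the plasma membrane. A WPRE follows the coding sequence to enhance transcript stability and expression, and a bovine growth hormone polyadenylation signal terminates the transcript. The stated purpose is optogenetic activation after systemic delivery, or activation under low-light conditions, supporting minimally invasive experiments.
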