Addgene plasmid #127241: pAAV-CaMKIIa-ChRger3-TS-EYFP
Purpose: High photocurrent, low-light sensitive channelrhodopsin (ChRger3) for optogenetic activation with systemic delivery or for low-light activation. Driven by the CamKIIa promoter.
Depositing lab: Viviana Gradinaru. Depositing organization: California Institute of Technology. Publication: Machine learning-guided channelrhodopsin engineering enables minimally invasive optogenetics. Bedbrook CN, Yang KK, Robinson JE, Mackey ED, Gradinaru V, Arnold FH. Nat Methods. 2019 Oct 14. pii: 10.1038/s41592-019-0583-8. doi: 10.1038/s41592-019-0583-8. PubMed 31611694.
Backbone
  Vector backbone: pAAV
  Backbone size w/o insert (bp): 5076
  Total vector size (bp): 6945
  Vector type: Mammalian Expression, AAV
Growth in bacteria
  Bacterial resistance: Ampicillin, 100 μg/mL
  Growth temperature: 37°C
  Growth strain: NEB Stable
  Growth instructions: Use Rec A- competent cells such as Stbl3 cells from Invitrogen for transformation.
  Copy number: High Copy
Gene/Insert
  Gene/Insert name: ChRger3-TS-EYFP
  Insert size (bp): 1869
  Promoter: CamKIIa
  Tag / fusion protein: EYFP (C terminal on insert); SpyTag (N terminal on insert)
  Cloning method: Restriction Enzyme; 5′ cloning site BamHI (not destroyed); 3′ cloning site EcoRI (not destroyed)
  Sequencing primers: 5′ cgggggatccgccaccATG; 3′ atatcgaattcttattacttgtacagctcgtccatgcc
Terms and licenses: Academic/Nonprofit Terms; Industry Terms: Not Available to Industry
How to cite: pAAV-CaMKIIa-ChRger3-TS-EYFP was a gift from Viviana Gradinaru (Addgene plasmid # 127241 ; http://n2t.net/addgene:127241 ; RRID:Addgene_127241)
